>Addgene plasmid #167311 | pBCMV-HaloTag-VPg(FCV) | addgene full sequence | sequence record 338182 | Addgene NGS Result
GCTGGCGAAAGGGGGATGTGCTGCAAGGCGATTAAGTTGGGTAACGCCAGGGTTTTCCCAGTCACGACGT
TGTAAAACGACGGCCAGTGAATTGTAATACGACTCACTATAGGGCGAATTGGAGCTCGGTATTCACGACA
GCAGGCTGAATAATAAAAAAATTAGAAACTATTATTTAACCCTAGAAAGATAATCATATTGTGACGTACG
TTAAAGATAATCATGCGTAAAATTGACGCATGTGTTTTATCGGTCTGTATATCGAGGTTTATTTATTAAT
TTGAATAGATATTAAGTTTTATTATATTTACACTTACATACTAATAATAAATTCAACAAACAATTTATTT
ATGTTTATTTATTTATTAAAAAAAAACAAAAACTCAAAATTTCTTCTATAAAGTAACAAAACTTTTAAAC
ATTCTCTCTTTTACAAAAATAAACTTATTTTGTACTTTAAAAACAGTCATGTTGTATTACGCGTTGACAT
TGATTATTGACTAGTTATTAATAGTAATCAATTACGGGGTCATTAGTTCATAGCCCATATATGGAGTTCC
GCGTTACATAACTTACGGTAAATGGCCCGCCTGGCTGACCGCCCAACGACCCCCGCCCATTGACGTCAAT
AATGACGTATGTTCCCATAGTAACGCCAATAGGGACTTTCCATTGACGTCAATGGGTGGAGTATTTACGG
TAAACTGCCCACTTGGCAGTACATCAAGTGTATCATATGCCAAGTACGCCCCCTATTGACGTCAATGACG
GTAAATGGCCCGCCTGGCATTATGCCCAGTACATGACCTTATGGGACTTTCCTACTTGGCAGTACATCTA
CGTATTAGTCATCGCTATTACCATGGTGATGCGGTTTTGGCAGTACATCAATGGGCGTGGATAGCGGTTT
GACTCACGGGGATTTCCAAGTCTCCACCCCATTGACGTCAATGGGAGTTTGTTTTGGCACCAAAATCAAC
GGGACTTTCCAAAATGTCGTAACAACTCCGCCCCATTGACGCAAATGGGCGGTAGGCGTGTACGGTGGGA
GGTCTATATAAGCAGAGCTCTCTGGCTAACTAGAGAACCCACTGCTTACTGGCTTATCGAAATTAATACG
ACTCACTATAGGGAGACCCAAGCTGGCTAGCGTTTAAACTTAAGCTGCCACCATGGCAGAAATCGGTACT
GGCTTTCCATTCGACCCCCATTATGTGGAAGTCCTGGGCGAGCGCATGCACTACGTCGATGTTGGTCCGC
GCGATGGCACCCCTGTGCTGTTCCTGCACGGTAACCCGACCTCCTCCTACGTGTGGCGCAACATCATCCC
GCATGTTGCACCGACCCATCGCTGCATTGCTCCAGACCTGATCGGTATGGGCAAATCCGACAAACCAGAC
CTGGGTTATTTCTTCGACGACCACGTCCGCTTCATGGATGCCTTCATCGAAGCCCTGGGTCTGGAAGAGG
TCGTCCTGGTCATTCACGACTGGGGCTCCGCTCTGGGTTTCCACTGGGCCAAGCGCAATCCAGAGCGCGT
CAAAGGTATTGCATTTATGGAGTTCATCCGCCCTATCCCGACCTGGGACGAATGGCCAGAATTTGCCCGC
GAGACCTTCCAGGCCTTCCGCACCACCGACGTCGGCCGCAAGCTGATCATCGATCAGAACGTTTTTATCG
AGGGTACGCTGCCGATGGGTGTCGTCCGCCCGCTGACTGAAGTCGAGATGGACCATTACCGCGAGCCGTT
CCTGAATCCTGTTGACCGCGAGCCACTGTGGCGCTTCCCAAACGAGCTGCCAATCGCCGGTGAGCCAGCG
AACATCGTCGCGCTGGTCGAAGAATACATGGACTGGCTGCACCAGTCCCCTGTCCCGAAGCTGCTGTTCT
GGGGCACCCCAGGCGTTCTGATCCCACCGGCCGAAGCCGCTCGCCTGGCCAAAAGCCTGCCTAACTGCAA
GGCTGTGGACATCGGCCCGGGTCTGAATCTGCTGCAAGAAGACAACCCGGACCTGATCGGCAGCGAGATC
GCGCGCTGGCTGTCCACGCTGGAGATTTCCGGCGGATCCGCCAAGGGCAAGACCAAGAGCAAAGTGGGCC
CCTACAGAGGCAGAGGCGTGGCCCTTACAGACGACGAGTATGACGAATGGCGCGAGCACAACGCCACCAG
AAAGCTGGATCTGAGCGTGGAAGATTTCCTGATGCTGCGGCACAGAGCCGCTCTGGGAGCTGATGATGCC
GACGCCGTGAAGTTCAGATCCTGGTGGAACAGCAGAAGCCGGCTGGCCGACGATTACGAGGATGTGACCG
TGATCGGCAAAGGCGGCGTGAAGCACGAGAAGATCCGGACCAATACTCTGAGAGCCGTGGACAGAGGCTA
CGACGTGTCCTTCGCTGAAGAAACCGGTGTTCCAACTGTTGATTACAAGGATGACGACGATAAGTGATAA
ACCCGCTGATCAGCCTCGACTGTGCCTTCTAGTTGCCAGCCATCTGTTGTTTGCCCCTCCCCCGTGCCTT
CCTTGACCCTGGAAGGTGCCACTCCCACTGTCCTTTCCTAATAAAATGAGGAAATTGCATCGCATTGTCT
GAGTAGGTGTCATTCTATTCTGGGGGGTGGGGTGGGGCAGGACAGCAAGGGGGAGGATTGGGAAGACAAT
AGCAGGCATGCTGGGGATGCGGTGGGCTCTATGGCTTCTGAGGCGGAAAGAACCAGCTGGGGCTCTAGGG
GGTATCCCC
[124 nt withheld, positions 2740-2863]
C
[91 nt withheld, positions 2865-2955]
A
[49 nt withheld, positions 2957-3005]
CCTTTGACGTTGGAGTCCACGTTCTTT
[37 nt withheld, positions 3033-3069]
ACCCTATCTCGGTCTATTCTTTTGATTTATAAGGGATTTTGCCGATTTCGGCCTATTGGTTAAAAAATGA
GCTGATTTAACAAAAATTTAACGCGAATTAATTCTGTGGAATGTGTGTCAGTTAGGGTGTGGAAAGTCCC
CAGGCTCCCCAGCAGGCAGAAGTATGCAAAGCATGCATCTCAATTAGTCAGCAACCAGGTGTGGAAAGTC
CCCAGGCTCCCCAGCAGGCAGAAGTATGCAAAGCATGCATCTCAATTAGTCAGCAACCATAGTCCCGCCC
CTAACTCCGCCCATCCCGCCCCTAACTCCGCCCAGTTCCGCCCATTCTCCGCCCCATGGCTGACTAATTT
TTTTTATTTATGCAGAGGCCGAGGCCGCCTCTGCCTCTGAGCTATTCCAGAAGTAGTGAGGAGGCTTTTT
TGGAGGCCTAGGCTTTTGCAAAAAGCTCCCGGGAGCTTGTATATCCATTTTCGGATCTGATCAAGAGACA
GGATGAGGATCGTTTCGCATGATTGAACAAGATGGATTGCACGCAGGTTCTCCGGCCGCTTGGGTGGAGA
GGCTATTCGGCTATGACTGGGCACAACAGACAATCGGCTGCTCTGATGCCGCCGTGTTCCGGCTGTCAGC
GCAGGGGCGCCCGGTTCTTTTTGTCAAGACCGACCTGTCCGGTGCCCTGAATGAACTGCAGGACGAGGCA
GCGCGGCTATCGTGGCTGGCCACGACGGGCGTTCCTTGCGCAGCTGTGCTCGACGTTGTCACTGAAGCGG
GAAGGGACTGGCTGCTATTGGGCGAAGTGCCGGGGCAGGATCTCCTGTCATCTCACCTTGCTCCTGCCGA
GAAAGTATCCATCATGGCTGATGCAATGCGGCGGCTGCATACGCTTGATCCGGCTACCTGCCCATTCGAC
CACCAAGCGAAACATCGCATCGAGCGAGCACGTACTCGGATGGAAGCCGGTCTTGTCGATCAGGATGATC
TGGACGAAGAGCATCAGGGGCTCGCGCCAGCCGAACTGTTCGCCAGGCTCAAGGCGCGCATGCCCGACGG
CGAGGATCTCGTCGTGACCCATGGCGATGCCTGCTTGCCGAATATCATGGTGGAAAATGGCCGCTTTTCT
GGATTCATCGACTGTGGCCGGCTGGGTGTGGCGGACCGCTATCAGGACATAGCGTTGGCTACCCGTGATA
TTGCTGAAGAGCTTGGCGGCGAATGGGCTGACCGCTTCCTCGTGCTTTACGGTATCGCCGCTCCCGATTC
GCAGCGCATCGCCTTCTATCGCCTTCTTGACGAGTTCTTCTGAGCGGGACTCTGGGGTTCGAAATGACCG
ACCAAGCGACGCCCAACCTGCCATCACGAGATTTCGATTCCACCGCCGCCTTCTATGAAAGGTTGGGCTT
CGGAATCGTTTTCCGGGACGCCGGCTGGATGATCCTCCAGCGCGGGGATCTCATGCTGGAGTTCTTCGCC
CACCCCAACTTGTTTATTGCAGCTTATAATGGTTACAAATAAAGCAATAGCATCACAAATTTCACAAATA
AAGCATTTTTTTCACTGCATTCTAGTTGTGGTTTGTCCAAACTCATCAATGTATCTTATCATGTCTGTAA
GAACTACCCATTTTATTATATATTAGTCACGATATCTATAACAAGAAAATATATATATAATAAGTTATCA
CGTAAGTAGAACATGAAATAACAATATAATTATCGTATGAGTTAAATCTTAAAAGTCACGTAAAAGATAA
TCATGCGTCATTTTGACTCACGCGGTCGTTATAGTTCAAAATCAGTGACACTTACCGCATTGACAAGCAC
GCCTCACGGGAGCTCCAAGCGGCGACTGAGATGTCCTAAATGCACAGCGACGGATTCGCGCTATTTAGAA
AGAGAGAGCAATATTTCAAGAATGCATGCGTCAATTTTACGCAGACTATCTTTCTAGGGTTAAAAAAGAT
TTGCGCTTTACTCGACCTAAACTTTAAACACGTCATAGAATCTTCGTTTGACAAAAACCACATTGTGGCC
AAGCTGTGTGACGCGACGCGCGCTAAAGAATGGCAAACCAAGTCGCGCGAGGTACCAGCTTTTGTTCCCT
TTAGTGAGGGTTAATTTCGAGCTTGGCGTAATCATGGTCATAGCTGTTTCCTGTGTGAAATTGTTATCCG
CTCACAATTCCACACAACATACGAGCCGGAAGCATAAAGTGTAAAGCCTGGGGTGCCTAATGAGTGAGCT
AACTCACATTAATTGCGTTGCGCTCACTGCCCGCTTTCCAGTCGGGAAACCTGTCGTGCCAGCTGCATTA
ATGAATCGGCCAACGCGCGGGGAGAGGCGGTTTGCGTATTGGGCGCTCTTCCGCTTCCTCGCTCACTGAC
TCGCTGCGCTCGGTCGTTCGGCTGCGGCGAGCGGTATCAGCTCACTCAAAGGCGGTAATACGGTTATCCA
CAGAATCAGGGGATAACGCAGGAAAGAACATGTGAGCAAAAGGCCAGCAAAAGGCCAGGAACCGTAAAAA
GGCCGCGTTGCTGGCGTTTTTCCATAGGCTCCGCCCCCCTGACGAGCATCACAAAAATCGACGCTCAAGT
CAGAGGTGGCGAAACCCGACAGGACTATAAAGATACCAGGCGTTTCCCCCTGGAAGCTCCCTCGTGCGCT
CTCCTGTTCCGACCCTGCCGCTTACCGGATACCTGTCCGCCTTTCTCCCTTCGGGAAGCGTGGCGCTTTC
TCATAGCTCACGCTGTAGGTATCTCAGTTCGGTGTAGGTCGTTCGCTCCAAGCTGGGCTGTGTGCACGAA
CCCCCCGTTCAGCCCGACCGCTGCGCCTTATCCGGTAACTATCGTCTTGAGTCCAACCCGGTAAGACACG
ACTTATCGCCACTGGCAGCAGCCACTGGTAACAGGATTAGCAGAGCGAGGTATGTAGGCGGTGCTACAGA
GTTCTTGAAGTGGTGGCCTAACTACGGCTACACTAGAAGAACAGTATTTGGTATCTGCGCTCTGCTGAAG
CCAGTTACCTTCGGAAAAAGAGTTGGTAGCTCTTGATCCGGCAAACAAACCACCGCTGGTAGCGGTGGTT
TTTTTGTTTGCAAGCAGCAGATTACGCGCAGAAAAAAAGGATCTCAAGAAGATCCTTTGATCTTTTCTAC
GGGGTCTGACGCTCAGTGGAACGAAAACTCACGTTAAGGGATTTTGGTCATGAGATTATCAAAAAGGATC
TTCACCTAGATCCTTTTAAATTAAAAATGAAGTTTTAAATCAATCTAAAGTATATATGAGTAAACTTGGT
CTGACAGTTACCAATGCTTAATCAGTGAGGCACCTATCTCAGCGATCTGTCTATTTCGTTCATCCATAGT
TGCCTGACTCCCCGTCGTGTAGATAACTACGATACGGGAGGGCTTACCATCTGGCCCCAGTGCTGCAATG
ATACCGCGAGACCCACGCTCACCGGCTCCAGATTTATCAGCAATAAACCAGCCAGCCGGAAGGGCCGAGC
GCAGAAGTGGTCCTGCAACTTTATCCGCCTCCATCCAGTCTATTAATTGTTGCCGGGAAGCTAGAGTAAG
TAGTTCGCCAGTTAATAGTTTGCGCAACGTTGTTGCCATTGCTACAGGCATCGTGGTGTCACGCTCGTCG
TTTGGTATGGCTTCATTCAGCTCCGGTTCCCAACGATCAAGGCGAGTTACATGATCCCCCATGTTGTGCA
AAAAAGCGGTTAGCTCCTTCGGTCCTCCGATCGTTGTCAGAAGTAAGTTGGCCGCAGTGTTATCACTCAT
GGTTATGGCAGCACTGCATAATTCTCTTACTGTCATGCCATCCGTAAGATGCTTTTCTGTGACTGGTGAG
TACTCAACCAAGTCATTCTGAGAATAGTGTATGCGGCGACCGAGTTGCTCTTGCCCGGCGTCAATACGGG
ATAATACCGCGCCACATAGCAGAACTTTAAAAGTGCTCATCATTGGAAAACGTTCTTCGGGGCGAAAACT
CTCAAGGATCTTACCGCTGTTGAGATCCAGTTCGATGTAACCCACTCGTGCACCCAACTGATCTTCAGCA
TCTTTTACTTTCACCAGCGTTTCTGGGTGAGCAAAAACAGGAAGGCAAAATGCCGCAAAAAAGGGAATAA
GGGCGACACGGAAATGTTGAATACTCATACTCTTCCTTTTTCAATATTATTGAAGCATTTATCAGGGTTA
TTGTCTCATGAGCGGATACATATTTGAATGTATTTAGAAAAATAAACAAATAGGGGTTCCGCGCACATTT
CCCCGAAAAGTGCCACCTAAATTGTAAGCGTTAATATTTTGTTAAAATTCGCGTTAAATTTTTGTTAAAT
CAGCTCATTTTTTAACCAATAGGCCGAAATCGGCAAAATCCCTTATAAATCAAAAGAATAGACCGAGATA
GGGT
[37 nt withheld, positions 7484-7520]
AAAGAACGTGGACTCCAACGTCAAAGG
[49 nt withheld, positions 7548-7596]
T
[91 nt withheld, positions 7598-7688]
G
[124 nt withheld, positions 7690-7813]
CCCATTCGCCATTCAGGCTGCGCAACTGTTGGGAAGGGCGATCGGTGCGGGCCTCTTCGCTATTACGCCA
Features (pLannotate 1.2.2; 26 found; start..end, strand, type, name):
     95..113     +  promoter       T7 promoter: promoter for bacteriophage T7 RNA polymerase
    486..865     +  enhancer       CMV enhancer: human cytomegalovirus immediate early enhancer
    866..1069    +  promoter       CMV promoter: human cytomegalovirus (CMV) immediate early promoter
   1065..1098    +  LTR            5' LTR (truncated) (fragment): truncated 5' long terminal repeat (LTR) from HIV-1
   1114..1132    +  promoter       T7 promoter: promoter for bacteriophage T7 RNA polymerase
   1173..2063    +  CDS            HaloTag®: modified bacterial dehalogenase that forms covalent bonds with chloroalkane derivatives
   2070..2408    +  CDS            POLG_FCVUR (fragment): Experimental evidence at protein level: Swiss-Prot protein existence level 1. Protease-polymerase p76 processes the polyprotein: Pro-Pol is first released by autocleavage, then all other proteins are cleaved. Cleaves host translation initiation factor eIF4G1, eIF4G2 and PABP1 thereby inducing a shutdown of host protein synthesis. This shutdown may not prevent viral mRNA from being translated since viral Vpg replaces the cap. May cleave host polyadenylate-binding protein thereby inhibiting cellular translation. It is also an RNA-directed RNA polymerase which replicates genomic and antigenomic v
   2421..2444    +  CDS            3xFLAG (fragment): three tandem FLAG® epitope tags
   2470..2694    +  polyA_signal   bGH poly(A) signal: bovine growth hormone polyadenylation signal
   2698..2719    +  promoter       SV40 promoter (fragment): SV40 enhancer and early promoter
   2740..3168    +  rep_origin     f1 ori (sequence partly withheld): f1 bacteriophage origin of replication; arrow indicates direction of (+) strand synthesis
   3182..3511    +  promoter       SV40 promoter: SV40 enhancer and early promoter
   3578..4369    +  CDS            neo: KKA2_KLEPN - Also known as kan, nptII. Experimental evidence at protein level: Swiss-Prot protein existence level 1. Resistance to kanamycin, neomycin, paromomycin, ribostamycin, butirosin and gentamicin B. From Klebsiella pneumoniae.
   4393..4551    +  CDS            ble (fragment): BLE_KLEPN - Experimental evidence at protein level: Swiss-Prot protein existence level 1. Binding protein with a strong affinity to the bleomycin family of antibiotics. Binds to CL990; an antimitotic-antibiotic compound. From Klebsiella pneumoniae.
   4546..4667    +  polyA_signal   SV40 poly(A) signal: SV40 polyadenylation signal
   5019..5150    +  CDS            FP (fragment): FP25_NPVAC - Experimental evidence at protein level: Swiss-Prot protein existence level 1. From Autographa californica nuclear polyhedrosis virus (AcMNPV).
   5167..5185    -  promoter       T3 promoter: promoter for bacteriophage T3 RNA polymerase
   5230..5246    -  protein_bind   lac operator: The lac repressor binds to the lac operator to inhibit transcription in E. coli. This inhibition can be relieved by adding lactose or isopropyl-β-D-thiogalactopyranoside (IPTG). lac repressor encoded by lacI
   5254..5284    -  promoter       lac promoter: promoter for the E. coli lac operon
   5299..5320    -  protein_bind   CAP binding site: CAP binding activates transcription in the presence of cAMP. E. coli catabolite activator protein
   5333..5425    -  CDS            lacI (fragment): lac repressor; lacI; The lac repressor binds to the lac operator to inhibit transcription in E. coli. This inhibition can be relieved by adding lactose or isopropyl-β-D-thiogalactopyranoside (IPTG).
   5608..6196    -  rep_origin     ori: high-copy-number ColE1/pMB1/pBR322/pUC origin of replication
   6367..7227    -  CDS            AmpR: β-lactamase; bla; confers resistance to ampicillin, carbenicillin, and related antibiotics
   7228..7332    -  promoter       AmpR promoter: bla
   7385..7813    -  rep_origin     f1 ori (sequence partly withheld): f1 bacteriophage origin of replication; arrow indicates direction of (+) strand synthesis
   7818..92      -  CDS            lacZα (fragment) (across the origin): LacZα fragment of β-galactosidase; lacZ fragment
