[The description below was written by a language model from this plasmid's Addgene catalogue record and pLannotate feature annotations shown in this document.]
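Description:
pBCMV-HaloTag-VPg(FCV) is a mammalian expression and synthetic-biology plasmid built from part of pcDNA3.1+/C-(K)DYK. The region from the CMV promoter through the kanamycin/neomycin resistance gene was kept, and everything outside it was replaced with sequence derived from a piggyBac vector. The short baculovirus FP25 fragment in the annotation probably reflects that piggyBac-derived sequence, although no transposon terminal repeats are explicitly annotated. In E. coli the plasmid replicates from a high-copy ColE1/pUC-type origin and is selected with ampicillin through the bla gene. Two f1 origins and lac promoter/lacZα remnants are also present. An SV40 promoter-driven neo cassette with an SV40 poly(A) signal allows G418 selection in mammalian cells. The catalogue lists a total size of 7,980 bp, whereas the sequenced record is 7,883 nt.

The payload is a 1,275 bp synthetic open reading frame encoding HaloTag, a modified bacterial dehalogenase that bonds covalently to chloroalkane ligands. It is fused to VPg of feline calicivirus, the viral protein that substitutes for the mRNA cap in calicivirus translation, and it carries a C-terminal DYK (FLAG-type) epitope. Expression is driven by the CMV enhancer/promoter and terminated by the bGH poly(A) signal, and a T7 promoter sits just upstream of the coding sequence.

The stated purpose is to serve as template DNA for preparing an mRNA that encodes one component of a split CaVT system. The associated work concerns light-controllable RNA-protein devices that regulate translation of synthetic mRNAs in mammalian cells. The record does not name the partner component or describe how the two halves are brought together.
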