Addgene plasmid #167311: pBCMV-HaloTag-VPg(FCV)
Purpose: Template pDNA to prepare a split CaVT component mRNA
Depositing lab: Hirohide Saito. Depositing organization: Kyoto University, Center for iPS Cell Research and Application. Publication: Light-controllable RNA-protein devices for translational regulation of synthetic mRNAs in mammalian cells. Nakanishi H, Yoshii T, Kawasaki S, Hayashi K, Tsutsui K, Oki C, Tsukiji S, Saito H. Cell Chem Biol. 2021 Jan 20. pii: S2451-9456(21)00002-7. doi: 10.1016/j.chembiol.2021.01.002. PubMed 33508227.
Backbone
  Vector backbone: pcDNA3.1+/C-(K)DYK (partial)
  Backbone manufacturer: Genscript
  Total vector size (bp): 7980
  Modifications to backbone: Outside of CMV promoter-Kan/Neo resistance gene region is replaced by the piggyBac vector-derived sequence.
  Vector type: Mammalian Expression, Synthetic Biology
  Selectable markers: Neomycin (select with G418)
Growth in bacteria
  Bacterial resistance: Ampicillin, 100 μg/mL
  Growth temperature: 37°C
  Growth strain: DH5alpha
  Copy number: High Copy
Gene/Insert
  Gene/Insert name: HaloTag-VPg(FCV) (alt name: Fusion protein of HaloTag and Feline Calicivirus VPg protein)
  Species: Synthetic
  Insert size (bp): 1275
  Promoter: CMV
  Tag / fusion protein: DYK-tag (C terminal on insert)
  Cloning method: Restriction Enzyme; 5′ cloning site HindIII (destroyed during cloning); 3′ cloning site BamHI (not destroyed)
  Sequencing primers: 5′ GTTTAAACTTAAGCTGCCACCATGGCAGAAATCGGTACTGGCTTTCCA; 3′ TGCCCTTGGCGGATCCGCCGGAAATCTCCAGCGTGGAC
Terms and licenses: Academic/Nonprofit Terms; Industry Terms: Not Available to Industry
How to cite: pBCMV-HaloTag-VPg(FCV) was a gift from Hirohide Saito (Addgene plasmid # 167311 ; http://n2t.net/addgene:167311 ; RRID:Addgene_167311)
